Addgene plasmid #106965: CROPseq-EFS-HypaSpCas9-P2A-puro
Purpose: single-vector CROPseq system with high fidelity SpCas9 (HypaSpCas9) for use in the CROPseq CRISPR knockout screen
Depositing lab: Alex Hewitt. Depositing organization: Centre for Eye Research Australia.
Backbone
  Vector backbone: CROPseq-Guide-EFS-SpCas9-P2A-puro
  Backbone size w/o insert (bp): 5280
  Total vector size (bp): 13704
  Vector type: Mammalian Expression, Lentiviral, CRISPR
  Selectable markers: Puromycin
Growth in bacteria
  Bacterial resistance: Ampicillin, 100 μg/mL
  Growth temperature: 30°C
  Growth strain: NEB Stable
  Copy number: High Copy
Gene/Insert
  Gene/Insert name: HypaSpCas9
  Species: Synthetic; Streptococcus pyogenes
  Insert size (bp): 4212
  Promoter: EFS
  Cloning method: Gibson Cloning
  Sequencing primers: 5′ ACGGGTTTGCCGCCAGAACA
Resource information
  A portion of this plasmid was derived from a plasmid made by: HypaSpCas9 cloned from BPK4410 plasmid (Addgene#101178) from Jennifer Doudna and Keith Joung labs. CROPseq-Guide-EFS-SpCas9-P2A-Puro backbone used to make this construct was originally derived from the CROPseq-Guide-Puro (Addgene#86708) from Christoph Bock Lab.
Terms and licenses: Academic/Nonprofit Terms; Industry Terms: Not Available to Industry
How to cite: CROPseq-EFS-HypaSpCas9-P2A-puro was a gift from Alex Hewitt (Addgene plasmid # 106965 ; http://n2t.net/addgene:106965 ; RRID:Addgene_106965)
