[The description below was written by a language model from this plasmid's Addgene catalogue record and pLannotate feature annotations shown in this document.]
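Description:
CROPseq-EFS-HypaSpCas9-P2A-puro is a third-generation-style lentiviral CRISPR vector that combines nuclease, selection marker and guide RNA cassette in a single plasmid for CROP-seq knockout screens. It is propagated in E. coli through a high-copy ColE1/pUC origin with ampicillin resistance (AmpR), and the backbone also carries an f1 origin and an SV40 origin. The viral portion has an RSV promoter driving a truncated HIV-1 5' LTR, followed by the Ψ packaging signal, RRE and cPPT/CTS. These elements allow the genome to be packaged and to integrate into mammalian cells.

The EFS (EF-1α core) promoter drives HypaSpCas9, a high-fidelity variant of Streptococcus pyogenes Cas9. It carries a 3xFLAG tag and, according to the construct name, is linked through a P2A peptide to puromycin N-acetyltransferase, so nuclease and drug resistance come from one transcript, which is stabilised by a downstream WPRE. The automated annotation labels the Cas9 reading frame as a "VQR" fragment. This is most likely a nearest-match call rather than the actual variant, since the catalogue identifies the insert as HypaSpCas9.

As is characteristic of CROP-seq designs, the human U6 promoter and gRNA scaffold sit within the 3' LTR region. The cassette is therefore copied during reverse transcription, and the guide sequence also appears in the polyadenylated Pol II transcript, where single-cell RNA sequencing can read it. Between U6 and the scaffold lies a stretch of roughly 1.9 kb that includes a bacterial deoC1 match. It is probably a filler to be replaced by guide sequences, though the record does not say so. The sequenced record is 13,584 nt, slightly shorter than the listed 13,704 bp.
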