Features (pLannotate 1.2.2; 32 found; start..end, strand, type, name):
      1..227     +  promoter       RSV promoter: Rous sarcoma virus enhancer/promoter
    228..408     +  LTR            5' LTR (truncated): truncated 5' long terminal repeat (LTR) from HIV-1
    455..580     +  misc_feature   HIV-1 Ψ: packaging signal of human immunodeficiency virus type 1
    564..927     +  CDS            HIV-1 gag (fragment): gag protein from human immunodeficiency virus 1; gag
   1073..1306    +  misc_feature   RRE: The Rev response element (RRE) of HIV-1 allows for Rev-dependent mRNA export from the nucleus to the cytoplasm.
   1716..1833    +  misc_feature   cPPT/CTS: central polypurine tract and central termination sequence of HIV-1
   1899..1965    +  CDS            small t antigen (fragment): SV40 (simian virus 40) small t antigen
   1979..1996    +  CDS            small t antigen (fragment): SV40 (simian virus 40) small t antigen
   2022..2233    +  promoter       EF-1α core promoter: core promoter for human elongation factor EF-1α
   2258..6361    +  CDS            Cas9 VQR (fragment): Streptococcus pyogenes Cas9 endonuclease with the D1135V/R1335Q/T1337R mutations has an altered recognition specificity for the protospacer adjacent motif (PAM) (Kleinstiver et al., 2015)
   6395..6460    +  CDS            3xFLAG: three tandem FLAG® epitope tags, followed by an enterokinase cleavage site
   6535..7132    +  CDS            PuroR (fragment): puromycin N-acetyltransferase; pac from Streptomyces; confers resistance to puromycin
   7148..7736    +  misc_feature   WPRE: woodchuck hepatitis virus posttranscriptional regulatory element
   7732..7842    +  CDS            nef (fragment): NEF_HV1LA - Experimental evidence at protein level: Swiss-Prot protein existence level 1. Extracellular Nef protein targets CD4(+) T-lymphocytes for apoptosis by interacting with CXCR4 surface receptors. From Human immunodeficiency virus type 1 group M subtype B (isolate Lai) (HIV-1).
   7862..7888    +  CDS            Rev (fragment): human immunodeficiency virus 1 (HIV-1) Rev protein; rev; enhances nuclear export of unspliced and incompletely spliced viral mRNAs
   7892..8132    +  promoter       U6 promoter: RNA polymerase III promoter for human U6 snRNA
   8318..8977    -  CDS            deoC1: DEOC1_STAAN - Also known as dra. Experimental evidence at protein level: Swiss-Prot protein existence level 1. Catalyzes a reversible aldol reaction between acetaldehyde and D-glyceraldehyde 3-phosphate to generate 2-deoxy-D-ribose 5- phosphate. From Staphylococcus aureus (strain N315).
  10022..10097   +  misc_RNA       gRNA scaffold: guide RNA scaffold for the Streptococcus pyogenes CRISPR/Cas9 system
  10150..10330   +  LTR            5' LTR (truncated): truncated 5' long terminal repeat (LTR) from HIV-1
  10408..10529   +  polyA_signal   SV40 poly(A) signal: SV40 polyadenylation signal
  10569..10704   +  rep_origin     SV40 ori: SV40 origin of replication
  10725..10743   -  promoter       T7 promoter: promoter for bacteriophage T7 RNA polymerase
  10751..10906   +  CDS            lacZα (fragment): LacZα fragment of β-galactosidase; lacZ fragment
  10911..11339   +  rep_origin     f1 ori (sequence partly withheld): f1 bacteriophage origin of replication; arrow indicates direction of (+) strand synthesis
  11392..11496   +  promoter       AmpR promoter: bla
  11497..12357   +  CDS            AmpR: β-lactamase; bla; confers resistance to ampicillin, carbenicillin, and related antibiotics
  12528..13116   +  rep_origin     ori: high-copy-number ColE1/pMB1/pBR322/pUC origin of replication
  13299..13391   +  CDS            lacI (fragment): lac repressor; lacI; The lac repressor binds to the lac operator to inhibit transcription in E. coli. This inhibition can be relieved by adding lactose or isopropyl-β-D-thiogalactopyranoside (IPTG).
  13404..13425   +  protein_bind   CAP binding site: CAP binding activates transcription in the presence of cAMP. E. coli catabolite activator protein
  13440..13470   +  promoter       lac promoter: promoter for the E. coli lac operon
  13474..13496   +  protein_bind   lac operator (fragment): The lac repressor binds to the lac operator to inhibit transcription in E. coli. This inhibition can be relieved by adding lactose or isopropyl-β-D-thiogalactopyranoside (IPTG). lac repressor encoded by lacI
  13539..13557   +  promoter       T3 promoter: promoter for bacteriophage T3 RNA polymerase
>Addgene plasmid #106965 | CROPseq-EFS-HypaSpCas9-P2A-puro | addgene full sequence | sequence record 207982 | Addgene NGS Result
TGTAGTCTTATGCAATACTCTTGTAGTCTTGCAACATGGTAACGATGAGTTAGCAACATGCCTTACAAGG
AGAGAAAAAGCACCGTGCATGCCGATTGGTGGAAGTAAGGTGGTACGATCGTGCCTTATTAGGAAGGCAA
CAGACGGGTCTGACATGGATTGGACGAACCACTGAATTGCCGCATTGCAGAGATATTGTATTTAAGTGCC
TAGCTCGATACATAAACGGGTCTCTCTGGTTAGACCAGATCTGAGCCTGGGAGCTCTCTGGCTAACTAGG
GAACCCACTGCTTAAGCCTCAATAAAGCTTGCCTTGAGTGCTTCAAGTAGTGTGTGCCCGTCTGTTGTGT
GACTCTGGTAACTAGAGATCCCTCAGACCCTTTTAGTCAGTGTGGAAAATCTCTAGCAGTGGCGCCCGAA
CAGGGACTTGAAAGCGAAAGGGAAACCAGAGGAGCTCTCTCGACGCAGGACTCGGCTTGCTGAAGCGCGC
ACGGCAAGAGGCGAGGGGCGGCGACTGGTGAGTACGCCAAAAATTTTGACTAGCGGAGGCTAGAAGGAGA
GAGATGGGTGCGAGAGCGTCAGTATTAAGCGGGGGAGAATTAGATCGCGATGGGAAAAAATTCGGTTAAG
GCCAGGGGGAAAGAAAAAATATAAATTAAAACATATAGTATGGGCAAGCAGGGAGCTAGAACGATTCGCA
GTTAATCCTGGCCTGTTAGAAACATCAGAAGGCTGTAGACAAATACTGGGACAGCTACAACCATCCCTTC
AGACAGGATCAGAAGAACTTAGATCATTATATAATACAGTAGCAACCCTCTATTGTGTGCATCAAAGGAT
AGAGATAAAAGACACCAAGGAAGCTTTAGACAAGATAGAGGAAGAGCAAAACAAAAGTAAGACCACCGCA
CAGCAAGCGGCCGCTGATCTTCAGACCTGGAGGAGGAGATATGAGGGACAATTGGAGAAGTGAATTATAT
AAATATAAAGTAGTAAAAATTGAACCATTAGGAGTAGCACCCACCAAGGCAAAGAGAAGAGTGGTGCAGA
GAGAAAAAAGAGCAGTGGGAATAGGAGCTTTGTTCCTTGGGTTCTTGGGAGCAGCAGGAAGCACTATGGG
CGCAGCGTCAATGACGCTGACGGTACAGGCCAGACAATTATTGTCTGGTATAGTGCAGCAGCAGAACAAT
TTGCTGAGGGCTATTGAGGCGCAACAGCATCTGTTGCAACTCACAGTCTGGGGCATCAAGCAGCTCCAGG
CAAGAATCCTGGCTGTGGAAAGATACCTAAAGGATCAACAGCTCCTGGGGATTTGGGGTTGCTCTGGAAA
ACTCATTTGCACCACTGCTGTGCCTTGGAATGCTAGTTGGAGTAATAAATCTCTGGAACAGATTTGGAAT
CACACGACCTGGATGGAGTGGGACAGAGAAATTAACAATTACACAAGCTTAATACACTCCTTAATTGAAG
AATCGCAAAACCAGCAAGAAAAGAATGAACAAGAATTATTGGAATTAGATAAATGGGCAAGTTTGTGGAA
TTGGTTTAACATAACAAATTGGCTGTGGTATATAAAATTATTCATAATGATAGTAGGAGGCTTGGTAGGT
TTAAGAATAGTTTTTGCTGTACTTTCTATAGTGAATAGAGTTAGGCAGGGATATTCACCATTATCGTTTC
AGAATCTTGAGACAAATGGCAGTATTCATCCACAATTTTAAAAGAAAAGGGGGGATTGGGGGGTACAGTG
CAGGGGAAAGAATAGTAGACATAATAGCAACAGACATACAAACTAAAGAATTACAAAAACAAATTACAAA
AATTCAAAATTTTCGGGTTTATTACAGGGACAGCAGAGATCCACTTTGGCGCCGGCTCGAGGGGGCCCGG
GTGCAAAGATGGATAAAGTTTTAAACAGAGAGGAATCTTTGCAGCTAATGGACCTTCTAGGTCTTGAAAG
GAGTGGGAATTGGCTCCGTAGGTCTTGAAAGGAGTGGGAATTGGCTCCGGTGCCCGTCAGTGGGCAGAGC
GCACATCGCCCACAGTCCCCGAGAAGTTGGGGGGAGGGGTCGGCAATTGATCCGGTGCCTAGAGAAGGTG
GCGCGGGGTAAACTGGGAAAGTGATGTCGTGTACTGGCTCCGCCTTTTTCCCGAGGGTGGGGGAGAACCG
TATATAAGTGCAGTAGTCGCCGTGAACGTTCTTTTTCGCAACGGGTTTGCCGCCAGAACACAGGACCGGT
TCTAGAGCGCTGCCACCATGGATAAAAAGTATTCTATTGGTTTAGACATCGGCACTAATTCCGTTGGATG
GGCTGTCATAACCGATGAATACAAAGTACCTTCAAAGAAATTTAAGGTGTTGGGGAACACAGACCGTCAT
TCGATTAAAAAGAATCTTATCGGTGCCCTCCTATTCGATAGTGGCGAAACGGCAGAGGCGACTCGCCTGA
AACGAACCGCTCGGAGAAGGTATACACGTCGCAAGAACCGAATATGTTACTTACAAGAAATTTTTAGCAA
TGAGATGGCCAAAGTTGACGATTCTTTCTTTCACCGTTTGGAAGAGTCCTTCCTTGTCGAAGAGGACAAG
AAACATGAACGGCACCCCATCTTTGGAAACATAGTAGATGAGGTGGCATATCATGAAAAGTACCCAACGA
TTTATCACCTCAGAAAAAAGCTAGTTGACTCAACTGATAAAGCGGACCTGAGGTTAATCTACTTGGCTCT
TGCCCATATGATAAAGTTCCGTGGGCACTTTCTCATTGAGGGTGATCTAAATCCGGACAACTCGGATGTC
GACAAACTGTTCATCCAGTTAGTACAAACCTATAATCAGTTGTTTGAAGAGAACCCTATAAATGCAAGTG
GCGTGGATGCGAAGGCTATTCTTAGCGCCCGCCTCTCTAAATCCCGACGGCTAGAAAACCTGATCGCACA
ATTACCCGGAGAGAAGAAAAATGGGTTGTTCGGTAACCTTATAGCGCTCTCACTAGGCCTGACACCAAAT
TTTAAGTCGAACTTCGACTTAGCTGAAGATGCCAAATTGCAGCTTAGTAAGGACACGTACGATGACGATC
TCGACAATCTACTGGCACAAATTGGAGATCAGTATGCGGACTTATTTTTGGCTGCCAAAAACCTTAGCGA
TGCAATCCTCCTATCTGACATACTGAGAGTTAATACTGAGATTACCAAGGCGCCGTTATCCGCTTCAATG
ATCAAAAGGTACGATGAACATCACCAAGACTTGACACTTCTCAAGGCCCTAGTCCGTCAGCAACTGCCTG
AGAAATATAAGGAAATATTCTTTGATCAGTCGAAAAACGGGTACGCAGGTTATATTGACGGCGGAGCGAG
TCAAGAGGAATTCTACAAGTTTATCAAACCCATATTAGAGAAGATGGATGGGACGGAAGAGTTGCTTGTA
AAACTCAATCGCGAAGATCTACTGCGAAAGCAGCGGACTTTCGACAACGGTAGCATTCCACATCAAATCC
ACTTAGGCGAATTGCATGCTATACTTAGAAGGCAGGAGGATTTTTATCCGTTCCTCAAAGACAATCGTGA
AAAGATTGAGAAAATCCTAACCTTTCGCATACCTTACTATGTGGGACCCCTGGCCCGAGGGAACTCTCGG
TTCGCATGGATGACAAGAAAGTCCGAAGAAACGATTACTCCATGGAATTTTGAGGAAGTTGTCGATAAAG
GTGCGTCAGCTCAATCGTTCATCGAGAGGATGACCAACTTTGACAAGAATTTACCGAACGAAAAAGTATT
GCCTAAGCACAGTTTACTTTACGAGTATTTCACAGTGTACAATGAACTCACGAAAGTTAAGTATGTCACT
GAGGGCATGCGTAAACCCGCCTTTCTAAGCGGAGAACAGAAGAAAGCAATAGTAGATCTGTTATTCAAGA
CCAACCGCAAAGTGACAGTTAAGCAATTGAAAGAGGACTACTTTAAGAAAATTGAATGCTTCGATTCTGT
CGAGATCTCCGGGGTAGAAGATCGATTTAATGCGTCACTTGGTACGTATCATGACCTCCTAAAGATAATT
AAAGATAAGGACTTCCTGGATAACGAAGAGAATGAAGATATCTTAGAAGATATAGTGTTGACTCTTACCC
TCTTTGAAGATCGGGAAATGATTGAGGAAAGACTAAAAACATACGCTCACCTGTTCGACGATAAGGTTAT
GAAACAGTTAAAGAGGCGTCGCTATACGGGCTGGGGACGATTGTCGCGGAAACTTATCAACGGGATAAGA
GACAAGCAAAGTGGTAAAACTATTCTCGATTTTCTAAAGAGCGACGGCTTCGCCAATAGGGCCTTTGCAG
CCCTGATCGCTGATGACTCTTTAACCTTCAAAGAGGATATACAAAAGGCACAGGTTTCCGGACAAGGGGA
CTCATTGCACGAACATATTGCGAATCTTGCTGGTTCGCCAGCCATCAAAAAGGGCATACTCCAGACAGTC
AAAGTAGTGGATGAGCTAGTTAAGGTCATGGGACGTCACAAACCGGAAAACATTGTAATCGAGATGGCAC
GCGAAAATCAAACGACTCAGAAGGGGCAAAAAAACAGTCGAGAGCGGATGAAGAGAATAGAAGAGGGTAT
TAAAGAACTGGGCAGCCAGATCTTAAAGGAGCATCCTGTGGAAAATACCCAATTGCAGAACGAGAAACTT
TACCTCTATTACCTACAAAATGGAAGGGACATGTATGTTGATCAGGAACTGGACATAAACCGTTTATCTG
ATTACGACGTCGATCACATTGTACCCCAATCCTTTTTGAAGGACGATTCAATCGACAATAAAGTGCTTAC
ACGCTCGGATAAGAACCGAGGGAAAAGTGACAATGTTCCAAGCGAGGAAGTCGTAAAGAAAATGAAGAAC
TATTGGCGGCAGCTCCTAAATGCGAAACTGATAACGCAAAGAAAGTTCGATAACTTAACTAAAGCTGAGA
GGGGTGGCTTGTCTGAACTTGACAAGGCCGGATTTATTAAACGTCAGCTCGTGGAAACCCGCCAAATCAC
AAAGCATGTTGCACAGATACTAGATTCCCGAATGAATACGAAATACGACGAGAACGATAAGCTGATTCGG
GAAGTCAAAGTAATCACTTTAAAGTCAAAATTGGTGTCGGACTTCAGAAAGGATTTTCAATTCTATAAAG
TTAGGGAGATAAATAACTACCACCATGCGCACGACGCTTATCTTAATGCCGTCGTAGGGACCGCACTCAT
TAAGAAATACCCGAAGCTAGAAAGTGAGTTTGTGTATGGTGATTACAAAGTTTATGACGTCCGTAAGATG
ATCGCGAAAAGCGAACAGGAGATAGGCAAGGCTACAGCCAAATACTTCTTTTATTCTAACATTATGAATT
TCTTTAAGACGGAAATCACTCTGGCAAACGGAGAGATACGCAAACGACCTTTAATTGAAACCAATGGGGA
GACAGGTGAAATCGTATGGGATAAGGGCCGGGACTTCGCGACGGTGAGAAAAGTTTTGTCCATGCCCCAA
GTCAACATAGTAAAGAAAACTGAGGTGCAGACCGGAGGGTTTTCAAAGGAATCGATTCTTCCAAAAAGGA
ATAGTGATAAGCTCATCGCTCGTAAAAAGGACTGGGACCCGAAAAAGTACGGTGGCTTCGATAGCCCTAC
AGTTGCCTATTCTGTCCTAGTAGTGGCAAAAGTTGAGAAGGGAAAATCCAAGAAACTGAAGTCAGTCAAA
GAATTATTGGGGATAACGATTATGGAGCGCTCGTCTTTTGAAAAGAACCCCATCGACTTCCTTGAGGCGA
AAGGTTACAAGGAAGTAAAAAAGGATCTCATAATTAAACTACCAAAGTATAGTCTGTTTGAGTTAGAAAA
TGGCCGAAAACGGATGTTGGCTAGCGCCGGAGAGCTTCAAAAGGGGAACGAACTCGCACTACCGTCTAAA
TACGTGAATTTCCTGTATTTAGCGTCCCATTACGAGAAGTTGAAAGGTTCACCTGAAGATAACGAACAGA
AGCAACTTTTTGTTGAGCAGCACAAACATTATCTCGACGAAATCATAGAGCAAATTTCGGAATTCAGTAA
GAGAGTCATCCTAGCTGATGCCAATCTGGACAAAGTATTAAGCGCATACAACAAGCACAGGGATAAACCC
ATACGTGAGCAGGCGGAAAATATTATCCATTTGTTTACTCTTACCAACCTCGGCGCTCCAGCCGCATTCA
AGTATTTTGACACAACGATAGATCGCAAACGATACACTTCTACCAAGGAGGTGCTAGACGCGACACTGAT
TCACCAATCCATCACGGGATTATATGAAACTCGGATAGATTTGTCACAGCTTGGGGGTGACGGATCCCCC
AAGAAGAAGAGGAAAGTCTCGAGCGACTACAAAGACCATGACGGTGATTATAAAGATCATGACATCGATT
ACAAGGATGACGATGACAAGGCTGCAGGAGGATCCGGCGCAACAAACTTCTCTCTGCTGAAACAAGCCGG
AGATGTCGAAGAGAATCCTGGACCGACCGAGTACAAGCCCACGGTGCGCCTCGCCACCCGCGACGACGTC
CCCAGGGCCGTACGCACCCTCGCCGCCGCGTTCGCCGACTACCCCGCCACGCGCCACACCGTCGATCCGG
ACCGCCACATCGAGCGGGTCACCGAGCTGCAAGAACTCTTCCTCACGCGCGTCGGGCTCGACATCGGCAA
GGTGTGGGTCGCGGACGACGGCGCCGCCGTGGCGGTCTGGACCACGCCGGAGAGCGTCGAAGCGGGGGCG
GTGTTCGCCGAGATCGGCCCGCGCATGGCCGAGTTGAGCGGTTCCCGGCTGGCCGCGCAGCAACAGATGG
AAGGCCTCCTGGCGCCGCACCGGCCCAAGGAGCCCGCGTGGTTCCTGGCCACCGTCGGAGTCTCGCCCGA
CCACCAGGGCAAGGGTCTGGGCAGCGCCGTCGTGCTCCCCGGAGTGGAGGCGGCCGAGCGCGCCGGGGTG
CCCGCCTTCCTGGAGACCTCCGCGCCCCGCAACCTCCCCTTCTACGAGCGGCTCGGCTTCACCGTCACCG
CCGACGTCGAGGTGCCCGAAGGACCGCGCACCTGGTGCATGACCCGCAAGCCCGGTGCCTGAACGCGTTA
AGTCGACAATCAACCTCTGGATTACAAAATTTGTGAAAGATTGACTGGTATTCTTAACTATGTTGCTCCT
TTTACGCTATGTGGATACGCTGCTTTAATGCCTTTGTATCATGCTATTGCTTCCCGTATGGCTTTCATTT
TCTCCTCCTTGTATAAATCCTGGTTGCTGTCTCTTTATGAGGAGTTGTGGCCCGTTGTCAGGCAACGTGG
CGTGGTGTGCACTGTGTTTGCTGACGCAACCCCCACTGGTTGGGGCATTGCCACCACCTGTCAGCTCCTT
TCCGGGACTTTCGCTTTCCCCCTCCCTATTGCCACGGCGGAACTCATCGCCGCCTGCCTTGCCCGCTGCT
GGACAGGGGCTCGGCTGTTGGGCACTGACAATTCCGTGGTGTTGTCGGGGAAATCATCGTCCTTTCCTTG
GCTGCTCGCCTGTGTTGCCACCTGGATTCTGCGCGGGACGTCCTTCTGCTACGTCCCTTCGGCCCTCAAT
CCAGCGGACCTTCCTTCCCGCGGCCTGCTGCCGGCTCTGCGGCCTCTTCCGCGTCTTCGCCTTCGCCCTC
AGACGAGTCGGATCTCCCTTTGGGCCGCCTCCCCGCGTCGACTTTAAGACCAATGACTTACAAGGCAGCT
GTAGATCTTAGCCACTTTTTAAAAGAAAAGGGGGGACTGGAAGGGCTAATTCACTCCCAACGAAGACAAG
ATTTCACCATTATCGTTTCAGACCCACCTCCCAACCCCGAGGGGACCCAGAGAGGGCCTATTTCCCATGA
TTCCTTCATATTTGCATATACGATACAAGGCTGTTAGAGAGATAATTAGAATTAATTTGACTGTAAACAC
AAAGATATTAGTACAAAATACGTGACGTAGAAAGTAATAATTTCTTGGGTAGTTTGCAGTTTTAAAATTA
TGTTTTAAAATGGACTATCATATGCTTACCGTAACTTGAAAGTATTTCGATTTCTTGGCTTTATATATCT
TGTGGAAAGGACGAAACACCGGAGACGGTTGTAAATGAGCACACAAAATACACATGCTAAAATATTATAT
TCTATGACCTTTATAAAATCAACCAAAATCTTCTTTTTAATAACTTTAGTATCAATAATTAGAATTTTTA
TGTTCCTTTTTGCAAACTTTTAATAAAAATGAGCAAAATAAAAAAACGCTAGTTTTAGTAACTCGCGTTG
TTTTCTTCACCTTTAATAATAGCTACTCCACCACTTGTTCCTAAGCGGTCAGCTCCTGCTTCAATCATTT
TTTGAGCATCTTCAAATGTTCTAACTCCACCAGCTGCTTTAACTAAAGCATTGTCTTTAACAACTGACTT
CATTAGTTTAACATCTTCAAATGTTGCACCTGATTTTGAAAATCCTGTTGATGTTTTAACAAATTCTAAT
CCAGCTTCAACAGCTATTTCACAAGCTTTCATGATTTCTTCTTTTGTTAATAAACAATTTTCCATAATAC
ATTTAACAACATGTGATCCAGCTGCTTTTTTTACAGCTTTCATGTCTTCTAAAACTAATTCATAATTTTT
GTCTTTTAATGCACCAATATTTAATACCATATCAATTTCTGTTGCACCATCTTTAATTGCTTCAGAAACT
TCGAATGCTTTTGTAGCTGTTGTGCATGCACCTAGAGGAAAACCTACAACATTTGTTATTCCTACATTTG
TGCCTTTTAATAATTCTTTACAATAGCTTGTTCAATATGAATTAACACAAACTGTTGCAAAATCAAATTC
AATTGCTTCATCACATAATTGTTTAATTTCAGCTTTCGTAGCATCTTGTTTTAATAATGTGTGATCTATA
TATTTGTTTAGTTTCATTTTTTCTCCTATATATTCATTTTTAATTTTAATTCTTTAATAATTTCGTCTAC
TTTAACTTTAGCGTTTTGAACAGATTCACCAACACCTATAAAATAAATTTTTAGTTTAGGTTCAGTTCCA
CTTGGGCGAACAGCAAATCATGACTTATCTTCTAAATAAAATTTTAGTAAGTCTTGTCCTGGCATATTAT
ACATTCCATCGATGTAGTCTTCAACATTAACAACTTTAAGTCCAGCAATTTGAGTTAAGGGTGTTGCTCT
CAATGATTTCATTAATGGTTCAATTTTTAATTTCTTTTCTTCTGGTTTAAAATTCAAGTTTAAAGTGAAA
GTGTAATATGCACCCATTTCTTTAAATAAATCTTCTAAATAGTCTACTAATGTTTTATTTTGTTTTTTAT
AAAATCAAGCAGCCTCTGCTATTAATATAGAAGCTTGTATTCCATCTTTATCTCTAGCTGAGTCATCAAT
TACATATCCATAACTTTCTTCATAAGCAAAAACAAAATTTAATCCGTTATCTTCTTCTTTAGCAATTTCT
CTACCCATTCATTTAAATCCAGTTAAAGTTTTTACAATATTAACTCCATATTTTTCATGAGCGATTCTAT
CACCCAAATCACTTGTTACAAAACTTGAATATAGAGCCGGATTTTTTGGAATGCTATTTAAGCGTTTTAG
ATTTGATAATTTTCAATCAATTAAAATTGGTCCTGTTTGATTTCCATCTAATCTTACAAAATGACCATCA
TGTTTTATTGCCATTCCAAATCTGTCAGCATCTGGGTCATTCATAATAATAATATCTGCATCATGTTTAA
TACCATATTCAAGCGGTATTTTTCATGCAGGATCAAATTCTGGATTTGGATTTACAACATTTTTAAATGT
TTCATCTTCAAATGCATGCTCTTCAACCTCAATAACGTTATATCCTGATTCACGTAATATTTTTGGGGTA
AATTTAGTTCCTGTTCCATTAACTGCGCTAAAAATAATTTTTAAATCTTTTTTAGCTTCTTGCTCTTTTT
TGTACGTCTCTGTTTTAGAGCTAGAAATAGCAAGTTAAAATAAGGCTAGTCCGTTATCAACTTGAAAAAG
TGGCACCGAGTCGGTGCTTTTTTAAGCTTGGCGTAACTAGATCTTGAGACACTGCTTTTTGCTTGTACTG
GGTCTCTCTGGTTAGACCAGATCTGAGCCTGGGAGCTCTCTGGCTAACTAGGGAACCCACTGCTTAAGCC
TCAATAAAGCTTGCCTTGAGTGCTTCAAGTAGTGTGTGCCCGTCTGTTGTGTGACTCTGGTAACTAGAGA
TCCCTCAGACCCTTTTAGTCAGTGTGGAAAATCTCTAGCAGTACGTATAGTAGTTCATGTCATCTTATTA
TTCAGTATTTATAACTTGCAAAGAAATGAATATCAGAGAGTGAGAGGAACTTGTTTATTGCAGCTTATAA
TGGTTACAAATAAAGCAATAGCATCACAAATTTCACAAATAAAGCATTTTTTTCACTGCATTCTAGTTGT
GGTTTGTCCAAACTCATCAATGTATCTTATCATGTCTGGCTCTAGCTATCCCGCCCCTAACTCCGCCCAT
CCCGCCCCTAACTCCGCCCAGTTCCGCCCATTCTCCGCCCCATGGCTGACTAATTTTTTTTATTTATGCA
GAGGCCGAGGCCGCCTCGGCCTCTGAGCTATTCCAGAAGTAGTGAGGAGGCTTTTTTGGAGGCCTAGGGA
CGTACCCAATTCGCCCTATAGTGAGTCGTATTACGCGCGCTCACTGGCCGTCGTTTTACAACGTCGTGAC
TGGGAAAACCCTGGCGTTACCCAACTTAATCGCCTTGCAGCACATCCCCCTTTCGCCAGCTGGCGTAATA
GCGAAGAGGCCCGCACCGATCGCCCTTCCCAACAGTTGCGCAGCCTGAATGGCGAATGGG
[124 nt withheld, positions 10911-11034]
C
[91 nt withheld, positions 11036-11126]
A
[49 nt withheld, positions 11128-11176]
CCTTTGACGTTGGAGTCCACGTTCTTT
[37 nt withheld, positions 11204-11240]
ACCCTATCTCGGTCTATTCTTTTGATTTATAAGGGATTTTGCCGATTTCGGCCTATTGGTTAAAAAATGA
GCTGATTTAACAAAAATTTAACGCGAATTTTAACAAAATATTAACGCTTACAATTTAGGTGGCACTTTTC
GGGGAAATGTGCGCGGAACCCCTATTTGTTTATTTTTCTAAATACATTCAAATATGTATCCGCTCATGAG
ACAATAACCCTGATAAATGCTTCAATAATATTGAAAAAGGAAGAGTATGAGTATTCAACATTTCCGTGTC
GCCCTTATTCCCTTTTTTGCGGCATTTTGCCTTCCTGTTTTTGCTCACCCAGAAACGCTGGTGAAAGTAA
AAGATGCTGAAGATCAGTTGGGTGCACGAGTGGGTTACATCGAACTGGATCTCAACAGCGGTAAGATCCT
TGAGAGTTTTCGCCCCGAAGAACGTTTTCCAATGATGAGCACTTTTAAAGTTCTGCTATGTGGCGCGGTA
TTATCCCGTATTGACGCCGGGCAAGAGCAACTCGGTCGCCGCATACACTATTCTCAGAATGACTTGGTTG
AGTACTCACCAGTCACAGAAAAGCATCTTACGGATGGCATGACAGTAAGAGAATTATGCAGTGCTGCCAT
AACCATGAGTGATAACACTGCGGCCAACTTACTTCTGACAACGATCGGAGGACCGAAGGAGCTAACCGCT
TTTTTGCACAACATGGGGGATCATGTAACTCGCCTTGATCGTTGGGAACCGGAGCTGAATGAAGCCATAC
CAAACGACGAGCGTGACACCACGATGCCTGTAGCAATGGCAACAACGTTGCGCAAACTATTAACTGGCGA
ACTACTTACTCTAGCTTCCCGGCAACAATTAATAGACTGGATGGAGGCGGATAAAGTTGCAGGACCACTT
CTGCGCTCGGCCCTTCCGGCTGGCTGGTTTATTGCTGATAAATCTGGAGCCGGTGAGCGTGGGTCTCGCG
GTATCATTGCAGCACTGGGGCCAGATGGTAAGCCCTCCCGTATCGTAGTTATCTACACGACGGGGAGTCA
GGCAACTATGGATGAACGAAATAGACAGATCGCTGAGATAGGTGCCTCACTGATTAAGCATTGGTAACTG
TCAGACCAAGTTTACTCATATATACTTTAGATTGATTTAAAACTTCATTTTTAATTTAAAAGGATCTAGG
TGAAGATCCTTTTTGATAATCTCATGACCAAAATCCCTTAACGTGAGTTTTCGTTCCACTGAGCGTCAGA
CCCCGTAGAAAAGATCAAAGGATCTTCTTGAGATCCTTTTTTTCTGCGCGTAATCTGCTGCTTGCAAACA
AAAAAACCACCGCTACCAGCGGTGGTTTGTTTGCCGGATCAAGAGCTACCAACTCTTTTTCCGAAGGTAA
CTGGCTTCAGCAGAGCGCAGATACCAAATACTGTTCTTCTAGTGTAGCCGTAGTTAGGCCACCACTTCAA
GAACTCTGTAGCACCGCCTACATACCTCGCTCTGCTAATCCTGTTACCAGTGGCTGCTGCCAGTGGCGAT
AAGTCGTGTCTTACCGGGTTGGACTCAAGACGATAGTTACCGGATAAGGCGCAGCGGTCGGGCTGAACGG
GGGGTTCGTGCACACAGCCCAGCTTGGAGCGAACGACCTACACCGAACTGAGATACCTACAGCGTGAGCT
ATGAGAAAGCGCCACGCTTCCCGAAGGGAGAAAGGCGGACAGGTATCCGGTAAGCGGCAGGGTCGGAACA
GGAGAGCGCACGAGGGAGCTTCCAGGGGGAAACGCCTGGTATCTTTATAGTCCTGTCGGGTTTCGCCACC
TCTGACTTGAGCGTCGATTTTTGTGATGCTCGTCAGGGGGGCGGAGCCTATGGAAAAACGCCAGCAACGC
GGCCTTTTTACGGTTCCTGGCCTTTTGCTGGCCTTTTGCTCACATGTTCTTTCCTGCGTTATCCCCTGAT
TCTGTGGATAACCGTATTACCGCCTTTGAGTGAGCTGATACCGCTCGCCGCAGCCGAACGACCGAGCGCA
GCGAGTCAGTGAGCGAGGAAGCGGAAGAGCGCCCAATACGCAAACCGCCTCTCCCCGCGCGTTGGCCGAT
TCATTAATGCAGCTGGCACGACAGGTTTCCCGACTGGAAAGCGGGCAGTGAGCGCAACGCAATTAATGTG
AGTTAGCTCACTCATTAGGCACCCCAGGCTTTACACTTTATGCTTCCGGCTCGTATGTTGTGTGGAATTG
TGAGCGGATAACAATTTCACACAGGAAACAGCTATGACCATGATTACGCCAAGCGCGCAATTAACCCTCA
CTAAAGGGAACAAAAGCTGGAGCTGCAAGCTTAA
